Addgene plasmid #106182: pAAV.hSynap-FLEX.SF-iGluSnFR.S72A
Purpose: Weak affinity glutamate sensor ** A newer version of this sensor is available. Please see iGluSnFR3 plasmids at https://www.addgene.org/browse/article/28220233/ **
Depositing lab: Loren Looger. Depositing organization: HHMI, Janelia Research Campus. Publication: Stability, affinity, and chromatic variants of the glutamate sensor iGluSnFR. Marvin JS, Scholl B, Wilson DE, Podgorski K, Kazemipour A, Muller JA, Schoch S, Quiroz FJU, Rebola N, Bao H, Little JP, Tkachuk AN, Cai E, Hantman AW, Wang SS, DePiero VJ, Borghuis BG, Chapman ER, Dietrich D, DiGregorio DA, Fitzpatrick D, Looger LL. Nat Methods. 2018 Nov;15(11):936-939. doi: 10.1038/s41592-018-0171-3. Epub 2018 Oct 30. PubMed 30377363.
Backbone
  Vector backbone: pAAV.hSynapsin-FLEX
  Backbone size w/o insert (bp): 5160
  Vector type: AAV
Growth in bacteria
  Bacterial resistance: Ampicillin, 100 μg/mL
  Growth temperature: 37°C
  Growth strain: NEB Stable
  Copy number: High Copy
Gene/Insert
  Gene/Insert name: SF-iGluSnFR.S72A
  Species: Synthetic
  Insert size (bp): 1821
  Mutation: GltI: S72A
  Promoter: hSynapsin
  Cloning method: Restriction Enzyme; 5′ cloning site unknown (unknown if destroyed); 3′ cloning site unknown (unknown if destroyed)
Terms and licenses: Academic/Nonprofit Terms; Industry Terms: Not Available to Industry
Depositor comments: ** A newer version of this sensor is available. Please see iGluSnFR3 plasmids at https://www.addgene.org/browse/article/28220233/ **
How to cite: pAAV.hSynap-FLEX.SF-iGluSnFR.S72A was a gift from Loren Looger (Addgene plasmid # 106182 ; http://n2t.net/addgene:106182 ; RRID:Addgene_106182)
