[The description below was written by a language model from this plasmid's Addgene catalogue record and pLannotate feature annotations shown in this document.]
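Description:
pAAV.hSynap-FLEX.SF-iGluSnFR.S72A is an adeno-associated virus transfer plasmid of about 7 kb, built on the pAAV.hSynapsin-FLEX backbone, for Cre-dependent, neuron-specific expression of a weak-affinity fluorescent glutamate sensor. It is maintained in E. coli as a high-copy plasmid through a ColE1/pUC-type origin with ampicillin selection (AmpR). It also carries an f1 origin and remnants of lac and SP6 cloning-vector sequence outside the viral cassette. AAV2 inverted terminal repeats flank the expression cassette and allow it to be packaged into recombinant AAV particles. The annotation detects the ITRs only as fragments.

Between the ITRs, the human synapsin I promoter and a chimeric β-globin/immunoglobulin intron sit upstream of a FLEX (double-floxed inverted) switch: paired lox2272 and loxP sites in opposing orientations surround the sensor coding sequence, which lies in antisense orientation relative to the promoter. In cells expressing Cre, recombination inverts the insert and then locks it in the sense orientation, so the sensor is made only in Cre-positive neurons. The 1.8 kb synthetic insert encodes an Igκ leader for secretion, the E. coli glutamate/aspartate-binding protein GltI split around a GFP-derived fluorescent domain (annotated as a cEGFP-like match), and a PDGFRβ transmembrane domain that anchors the sensor on the extracellular face of the membrane. The S72A substitution in GltI accounts for the lowered glutamate affinity. A WPRE and an SV40 polyadenylation signal follow to enhance transcript stability and processing. The construct is used to image glutamate release in genetically defined neuronal populations, and the depositor notes that the newer iGluSnFR3 sensors have superseded it.
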