Features (pLannotate 1.2.2; 29 found; start..end, strand, type, name):
     50..182     -  repeat_region  AAV2 ITR (fragment): inverted terminal repeat of adeno-associated virus serotype 2 inverted
    285..682     +  promoter       hSyn promoter (fragment): human synapsin I promoter; confers neuron-specific expression (Kügler et al., 2003)
    775..907     +  intron         chimeric intron: chimera between introns from human β-globin and immunoglobulin heavy chain genes
    920..953     -  protein_bind   lox2272: Cre-mediated recombination occurs in the 8-bp core sequence (GGATACTT). lox2272 sites are compatible with each other, but incompatible with loxP or loxN sites (Lee and Saito, 1988). Cre recombinase
   1016..1049    -  protein_bind   loxP: Cre-mediated recombination occurs in the 8-bp core sequence (GCATACAT). Cre recombinase
   1077..1223    -  CDS            PDGFRβ TM domain: transmembrane domain from platelet derived growth factor receptor beta
   1272..1340    -  CDS            gltI (fragment): GLTI_ECOLI - Also known as ybeJ, yzzK. Experimental evidence at protein level: Swiss-Prot protein existence level 1. Part of the ABC transporter complex GltIJKL involved in glutamate and aspartate uptake. Binds to both glutamate and aspartate. From Escherichia coli (strain K12).
   1353..2072    -  CDS            cEGFP: cEGFP is a basic (constitutively fluorescent) green fluorescent protein published in 2008, derived from Aequorea victoria.
   2085..2825    -  CDS            gltI (fragment): GLTI_ECOLI - Also known as ybeJ, yzzK. Experimental evidence at protein level: Swiss-Prot protein existence level 1. Part of the ABC transporter complex GltIJKL involved in glutamate and aspartate uptake. Binds to both glutamate and aspartate. From Escherichia coli (strain K12).
   2832..2894    -  sig_peptide    Igκ leader: leader sequence from mouse immunoglobulin κ light chain
   2925..2958    +  protein_bind   lox2272: Cre-mediated recombination occurs in the 8-bp core sequence (GGATACTT). lox2272 sites are compatible with each other, but incompatible with loxP or loxN sites (Lee and Saito, 1988). Cre recombinase
   3029..3062    +  protein_bind   loxP: Cre-mediated recombination occurs in the 8-bp core sequence (GCATACAT). Cre recombinase
   3134..3722    +  misc_feature   WPRE: woodchuck hepatitis virus posttranscriptional regulatory element
   3800..3921    -  polyA_signal   SV40 poly(A) signal: SV40 polyadenylation signal
   3944..4012    -  CDS            large T antigen (fragment): large T antigen from SV40 (simian virus 40)
   4118..4152    -  repeat_region  AAV2 ITR (fragment): inverted terminal repeat of adeno-associated virus serotype 2 inverted
   4163..4190    -  repeat_region  AAV2 ITR (fragment): inverted terminal repeat of adeno-associated virus serotype 2 inverted
   4188..4244    -  CDS            lacI (fragment): lac repressor; lacI; The lac repressor binds to the lac operator to inhibit transcription in E. coli. This inhibition can be relieved by adding lactose or isopropyl-β-D-thiogalactopyranoside (IPTG).
   4246..4354    -  rep_origin     RSF ori (fragment): Plasmids containing the RSF 1030 origin of replication can be propagated in E. coli cells that contain additional plasmids with compatible origins.
   4363..4381    -  promoter       SP6 promoter: promoter for bacteriophage SP6 RNA polymerase
   4423..4439    -  protein_bind   lac operator: The lac repressor binds to the lac operator to inhibit transcription in E. coli. This inhibition can be relieved by adding lactose or isopropyl-β-D-thiogalactopyranoside (IPTG). lac repressor encoded by lacI
   4447..4477    -  promoter       lac promoter: promoter for the E. coli lac operon
   4492..4513    -  protein_bind   CAP binding site: CAP binding activates transcription in the presence of cAMP. E. coli catabolite activator protein
   4526..4618    -  CDS            lacI (fragment): lac repressor; lacI; The lac repressor binds to the lac operator to inhibit transcription in E. coli. This inhibition can be relieved by adding lactose or isopropyl-β-D-thiogalactopyranoside (IPTG).
   4801..5389    -  rep_origin     ori: high-copy-number ColE1/pMB1/pBR322/pUC origin of replication
   5560..6420    -  CDS            AmpR: β-lactamase; bla; confers resistance to ampicillin, carbenicillin, and related antibiotics
   6421..6525    -  promoter       AmpR promoter: bla
   6578..7006    -  rep_origin     f1 ori (sequence partly withheld): f1 bacteriophage origin of replication; arrow indicates direction of (+) strand synthesis
   7011..55      -  CDS            lacZα (fragment) (across the origin): LacZα fragment of β-galactosidase; lacZ fragment
>Addgene plasmid #106182 | pAAV.hSynap-FLEX.SF-iGluSnFR.S72A | addgene full sequence | sequence record 204270 | Addgene NGS Result
GCGCAACTGTTGGGAAGGGCGATCGGTGCGGGCCTCTTCGCTATTACGCCAGCTGCGCGCTCGCTCGCTC
ACTGAGGCCGCCCGGGCAAAGCCCGGGCGTCGGGCGACCTTTGGTCGCCCGGCCTCAGTGAGCGAGCGAG
CGCGCAGAGAGGGAGTGGCCAACTCCATCACTAGGGGTTCCTTGTAGTTAATGATTAACCCGCCATGCTA
CTTATCTACGTAGCCATGCTCTAGGAAGATCCGAGCTCCAGTGTGCTGGAATTCGCCCTTTTCAGTATTT
AAATTGACGACCGACCCCGACCCACTGGACAAGCACCCAACCCCCATTCCCCAAATTGCGCATCCCCTAT
CAGAGAGGGGGAGGGGAAACAGGATGCGGCGAGGCGCGTGCGCACTGCCAGCTTCAGCACCGCGGACAGT
GCCTTCGCCCCCGCCTGGCGGCGCGCGCCACCGCCGCCTCAGCACTGAAGGCGCGCTGACGTCACTCGCC
GGTCCCCCGCAAACTCCCCTTCCCGGCCACCTTGGTCGCGTCCGCGCCGCCGCCGGCCCAGCCGGACCGC
ACCACGCGAGGCGCGAGATAGGGGGGCACGGGCGCGACCATCTGCGCTGCGGCGCCGGCGACTCAGCGCT
GCCTCAGTCTGCGGTGGGCAGCGGAGGAGTCGTGTCGTGCCTGAGAGCGCAGCTGTGCTCCTGGGCACCG
CGCAGTCCGCCCCCGCGGCTCCTGGCCAGACCACCCCTAGGACCCCCTGCCCCAAGTCGCAGCCGTTGGA
TCAGGTAAGTATCAAGGTTACAAGACAGGTTTAAGGAGACCAATAGAAACTGGGCTTGTCGAGACAGAGA
AGACTCTTGCGTTTCTGATAGGCACCTATTGGTCTTACTGACATCCACTTTGCCTTTCTCTCCACAGGTG
ATGATCCCCATAACTTCGTATAAAGTATCCTATACGAAGTTATATCAAAATAGGAAGACCAATGCTTCAC
CATCGACCCGAATTGCCAAGCATCACCATCGACACATAACTTCGTATAATGTATGCTATACGAAGTTATA
CTAGTGCTAGCGGATCCGATATCCTAACGTGGCTTCTTCTGCCAAAGCATGATGAGGATGATAAGGGAGA
TGATGGTGAGCACCACCAGGGCCAGGATGGCTGAGATCACCACCACCTTAAAGGGCAAGGAGTGTGGCAC
CACGATGACCTCCTGCGTGTCCTGGCCCACAGCATTCAGATCCTCTTCTGAGATGAGTTTTTGTTCGTCG
ACCTGCAGTTTCAGTGCCTTGTCATTCGGTTCTTTGAACAGTGCTTTCATTTCGTCTGACAGTTCGAAAT
TCATGTTCAGGGGGTTGTTAAAGTTGTACTCCAGCTTGTGCCCCAGGATGTTGCCGTCCTCCTTGAAGTC
GATGCCCTTCAGCTCGATGCGGTTCACCAGGGTGTCGCCCTCGAACTTCACCTCGGCGCGGGTCTTGTAG
GTGCCGTCGTCCTTGAAGCTGATGGTGCGCTCCTGGACGTAGCCTTCGGGCATGGCGGACTTGAAGAAGT
CGTGCTGCTTCATGTGGTCGGGGTAGCGGCTGAAGCACTGCACGCCGTAGGTCAGGGTGGTCACGAGGGT
GGGCCAGGGCACGGGCAGCTTGCCGGTGGTGCAGATGAACTTCAGGGTCAGCTTGCCGTTGGTGGCATCG
CCCTCGCCCTCGCCGCGCACGCTGAACTTGTGGCCGTTTACGTCGCCGTCCAGCTCGACCAGGATGGGCA
CCACCCCGGTGAACAGCTCCTCGCCCTTGCTCATGCTCCCTCCGGTACCGCCCTTGTACAGCTCGTCCAT
GCCGAGAGTGATCCCGGCGGCGGTCACGAACTCCAGCAGGACCATGTGATCGCGCTTCTCGTTGGGGTCT
TTGCTCAGCACGGACTGGGTGCTCAGGTAGTGGTTGTCGGGCAGCAGCACGGGGCCGTCGCCGATGGGGG
TGTTCTGCTGGTAGTGGTCGGCGAGCTGCACGCTGCCGTCCTCCACGTTGTGGCGGATCTTGAAGTTCGC
CTTGATGCCGTTCTTCTGCTTGTCGGCGGTGATATAGACGTTGTGGCTCACCAGAATTGGATTTTTGAAC
CACTTATCAAACCATTTTTCCGCTTCACCGGAGGTCTGCACCTGAGCGATGGTGTCATCCATCAGCTTTT
TGAACTGCGGATCATCTTTACGCAACATACAACCGTAGGCCTCCTGAGACTGCGGCTTGCCGACGATTTC
CCAGTTGTCTGGTTTCTTCGCTTTCGCACGTTCACCGGCCAGCAGCACGTCATCCATCATAAAGGCAACG
GCACGACCGCTTTCCAGGGTGCGGAAAGAGTCACCGTGATCTTTGGCGCTGATGATGCGCATATTCATTT
TTTGCTCTTCATTCAGTTTGTTGAGCAAAACTTCAGAGGTAGTGCCGGAAGTGACGACTACGGCTTTGTC
TTTCAGGTTGGCAAAATCTTTGATATCGCCACCCTTTTTGGTCAACAGGCGCGTACCGACCACGAAAATA
GTGTCAGAGAAAGCCGCCTGTTTTTGGCGTTCGACGTTGTTGGTGGTAGAACCACATTCAAAATCGAAAG
TGCCGTTTTGCAGCAGTGGAATACGGTTTTGTGCGGTAATCGGAATCAGTTTTACCTGCAAGTCCGGTTT
GTTGAGTTTCTTTTTCACTGCTTCAACAATGGCGTTGGAGTAATCCTGCGAGTAACCCACCACTTTTTGC
TGATTGTCGTAATAAGAGAAAGGCACTGAAGATTCACGGTGACCGACGACAATCACACCGTTTTTGGCGA
TTTTGTCCAGCGTGCTGCCTGCGGCAGATCTGTCACCAGTGGAACCTGGAACCCAGAGCAGCAGTACCCA
TAGCAGGAGTGTGTCTGTCTCCATGGTGGCGATATCACCGGTGGTACCACTAGTATAACTTCGTATAGGA
TACTTTATACGAAGTTATCATTGGGATTCTTCCTATTTTGATCCAAGCATCACCATCGACCCTCTAGTCC
AAATCTCACCATCGACCCATAACTTCGTATAGCATACATTATACGAAGTTATGTCCCTCGAAGAGGTTCG
AAACACTGAAAAGGGCCAATTCTGCAAATGATCCACTCGAGAAGCTTATCGATAATCAACCTCTGGATTA
CAAAATTTGTGAAAGATTGACTGGTATTCTTAACTATGTTGCTCCTTTTACGCTATGTGGATACGCTGCT
TTAATGCCTTTGTATCATGCTATTGCTTCCCGTATGGCTTTCATTTTCTCCTCCTTGTATAAATCCTGGT
TGCTGTCTCTTTATGAGGAGTTGTGGCCCGTTGTCAGGCAACGTGGCGTGGTGTGCACTGTGTTTGCTGA
CGCAACCCCCACTGGTTGGGGCATTGCCACCACCTGTCAGCTCCTTTCCGGGACTTTCGCTTTCCCCCTC
CCTATTGCCACGGCGGAACTCATCGCCGCCTGCCTTGCCCGCTGCTGGACAGGGGCTCGGCTGTTGGGCA
CTGACAATTCCGTGGTGTTGTCGGGGAAATCATCGTCCTTTCCTTGGCTGCTCGCCTGTGTTGCCACCTG
GATTCTGCGCGGGACGTCCTTCTGCTACGTCCCTTCGGCCCTCAATCCAGCGGACCTTCCTTCCCGCGGC
CTGCTGCCGGCTCTGCGGCCTCTTCCGCGTCTTCGCCTTCGCCCTCAGACGAGTCGGATCTCCCTTTGGG
CCGCCTCCCCGCATCGATACCGTCGACCCGGGCGGCCGCTCGAGCATGCATCTAGAGTCGACCCGGGCGG
CCGCTTCGAGCAGACATGATAAGATACATTGATGAGTTTGGACAAACCACAACTAGAATGCAGTGAAAAA
AATGCTTTATTTGTGAAATTTGTGATGCTATTGCTTTATTTGTAACCATTATAAGCTGCAATAAACAAGT
TAACAACAACAATTGCATTCATTTTATGTTTCAGGTTCAGGGGGAGATGTGGGAGGTTTTTTAAAGCAAG
TAAAACCTCTACAAATGTGGTAAAATCGATAAGGATCTTCCTAGAGCATGGCTACGTAGATAAGTAGCAT
GGCGGGTTAATCATTAACTACAAGGAACCCCTAGTGATGGAGTTGGCCACTCCCTCTCTGCGCGCTCGCT
CGCTCACTGAGGACGCCCGGGCTTTGCCCGGGCGGCCTCAGTGAGCGAGCGAGCGCGCAGCTGCATTAAT
GAATCGGCCAACGCGCGGGGAGAGGCGGTTTGCGTATTGGGCGCTCTTCCGCTTCCTCGCTCACTGACTC
GCTGCGCTCGGTCGTTCGGCTGCGGCGAGCGGTATCAGCTCACTCAAAGGCGGTAATACGGTTATCCACA
GAATCAGGGGATAACGCAGTATTCTATAGTGTCACCTAAATAGCTTGGCGTAATCATGGTCATAGCTGTT
TCCTGTGTGAAATTGTTATCCGCTCACAATTCCACACAACATACGAGCCGGAAGCATAAAGTGTAAAGCC
TGGGGTGCCTAATGAGTGAGCTAACTCACATTAATTGCGTTGCGCTCACTGCCCGCTTTCCAGTCGGGAA
ACCTGTCGTGCCAGCTGCATTAATGAATCGGCCAACGCGCGGGGAGAGGCGGTTTGCGTATTGGGCGCTC
TTCCGCTTCCTCGCTCACTGACTCGCTGCGCTCGGTCGTTCGGCTGCGGCGAGCGGTATCAGCTCACTCA
AAGGCGGTAATACGGTTATCCACAGAATCAGGGGATAACGCAGGAAAGAACATGTGAGCAAAAGGCCAGC
AAAAGGCCAGGAACCGTAAAAAGGCCGCGTTGCTGGCGTTTTTCCATAGGCTCCGCCCCCCTGACGAGCA
TCACAAAAATCGACGCTCAAGTCAGAGGTGGCGAAACCCGACAGGACTATAAAGATACCAGGCGTTTCCC
CCTGGAAGCTCCCTCGTGCGCTCTCCTGTTCCGACCCTGCCGCTTACCGGATACCTGTCCGCCTTTCTCC
CTTCGGGAAGCGTGGCGCTTTCTCATAGCTCACGCTGTAGGTATCTCAGTTCGGTGTAGGTCGTTCGCTC
CAAGCTGGGCTGTGTGCACGAACCCCCCGTTCAGCCCGACCGCTGCGCCTTATCCGGTAACTATCGTCTT
GAGTCCAACCCGGTAAGACACGACTTATCGCCACTGGCAGCAGCCACTGGTAACAGGATTAGCAGAGCGA
GGTATGTAGGCGGTGCTACAGAGTTCTTGAAGTGGTGGCCTAACTACGGCTACACTAGAAGAACAGTATT
TGGTATCTGCGCTCTGCTGAAGCCAGTTACCTTCGGAAAAAGAGTTGGTAGCTCTTGATCCGGCAAACAA
ACCACCGCTGGTAGCGGTGGTTTTTTTGTTTGCAAGCAGCAGATTACGCGCAGAAAAAAAGGATCTCAAG
AAGATCCTTTGATCTTTTCTACGGGGTCTGACGCTCAGTGGAACGAAAACTCACGTTAAGGGATTTTGGT
CATGAGATTATCAAAAAGGATCTTCACCTAGATCCTTTTAAATTAAAAATGAAGTTTTAAATCAATCTAA
AGTATATATGAGTAAACTTGGTCTGACAGTTACCAATGCTTAATCAGTGAGGCACCTATCTCAGCGATCT
GTCTATTTCGTTCATCCATAGTTGCCTGACTCCCCGTCGTGTAGATAACTACGATACGGGAGGGCTTACC
ATCTGGCCCCAGTGCTGCAATGATACCGCGAGACCCACGCTCACCGGCTCCAGATTTATCAGCAATAAAC
CAGCCAGCCGGAAGGGCCGAGCGCAGAAGTGGTCCTGCAACTTTATCCGCCTCCATCCAGTCTATTAATT
GTTGCCGGGAAGCTAGAGTAAGTAGTTCGCCAGTTAATAGTTTGCGCAACGTTGTTGCCATTGCTACAGG
CATCGTGGTGTCACGCTCGTCGTTTGGTATGGCTTCATTCAGCTCCGGTTCCCAACGATCAAGGCGAGTT
ACATGATCCCCCATGTTGTGCAAAAAAGCGGTTAGCTCCTTCGGTCCTCCGATCGTTGTCAGAAGTAAGT
TGGCCGCAGTGTTATCACTCATGGTTATGGCAGCACTGCATAATTCTCTTACTGTCATGCCATCCGTAAG
ATGCTTTTCTGTGACTGGTGAGTACTCAACCAAGTCATTCTGAGAATAGTGTATGCGGCGACCGAGTTGC
TCTTGCCCGGCGTCAATACGGGATAATACCGCGCCACATAGCAGAACTTTAAAAGTGCTCATCATTGGAA
AACGTTCTTCGGGGCGAAAACTCTCAAGGATCTTACCGCTGTTGAGATCCAGTTCGATGTAACCCACTCG
TGCACCCAACTGATCTTCAGCATCTTTTACTTTCACCAGCGTTTCTGGGTGAGCAAAAACAGGAAGGCAA
AATGCCGCAAAAAAGGGAATAAGGGCGACACGGAAATGTTGAATACTCATACTCTTCCTTTTTCAATATT
ATTGAAGCATTTATCAGGGTTATTGTCTCATGAGCGGATACATATTTGAATGTATTTAGAAAAATAAACA
AATAGGGGTTCCGCGCACATTTCCCCGAAAAGTGCCACCTAAATTGTAAGCGTTAATATTTTGTTAAAAT
TCGCGTTAAATTTTTGTTAAATCAGCTCATTTTTTAACCAATAGGCCGAAATCGGCAAAATCCCTTATAA
ATCAAAAGAATAGACCGAGATAGGGT
[37 nt withheld, positions 6677-6713]
AAAGAACGTGGACTCCAACGTCAAAGG
[49 nt withheld, positions 6741-6789]
T
[91 nt withheld, positions 6791-6881]
G
[124 nt withheld, positions 6883-7006]
CCCATTCGCCATTCAGGCT
